>Addgene plasmid #193828 | pCDNA5/FRT/TO-ChemoL-NAD-NLS3x | addgene full sequence | sequence record 381955 | Addgene NGS Result
GACGGATCGGGAGATCTCCCGATCCCCTATGGTGCACTCTCAGTACAATCTGCTCTGATGCCGCATAGTT
AAGCCAGTATCTGCTCCCTGCTTGTGTGTTGGAGGTCGCTGAGTAGTGCGCGAGCAAAATTTAAGCTACA
ACAAGGCAAGGCTTGACCGACAATTGCATGAAGAATCTGCTTAGGGTTAGGCGTTTTGCGCTGCTTCGCG
ATGTACGGGCCAGATATACGCGTTGACATTGATTATTGACTAGTTATTAATAGTAATCAATTACGGGGTC
ATTAGTTCATAGCCCATATATGGAGTTCCGCGTTACATAACTTACGGTAAATGGCCCGCCTGGCTGACCG
CCCAACGACCCCCGCCCATTGACGTCAATAATGACGTATGTTCCCATAGTAACGCCAATAGGGACTTTCC
ATTGACGTCAATGGGTGGAGTATTTACGGTAAACTGCCCACTTGGCAGTACATCAAGTGTATCATATGCC
AAGTACGCCCCCTATTGACGTCAATGACGGTAAATGGCCCGCCTGGCATTATGCCCAGTACATGACCTTA
TGGGACTTTCCTACTTGGCAGTACATCTACGTATTAGTCATCGCTATTACCATGGTGATGCGGTTTTGGC
AGTACATCAATGGGCGTGGATAGCGGTTTGACTCACGGGGATTTCCAAGTCTCCACCCCATTGACGTCAA
TGGGAGTTTGTTTTGGCACCAAAATCAACGGGACTTTCCAAAATGTCGTAACAACTCCGCCCCATTGACG
CAAATGGGCGGTAGGCGTGTACGGTGGGAGGTCTATATAAGCAGAGCTCTCCCTATCAGTGATAGAGATC
TCCCTATCAGTGATAGAGATCGTCGACGAGCTCGTTTAGTGAACCGTCAGATCGCCTGGAGACGCCATCC
ACGCTGTTTTGACCTCCATAGAAGACACCGGGACCGATCCAGCCTCCGGACTCTAGCGTTTAAACTTAAG
CTTGGTACCGAGCTCGGATCCACTAGTCCAGTGTGGTGGAATTCTGCAGATATCCAGCAACCATGGGTCT
GAGCGGCGACCAAATGGGCCAGATCGAAAAAATTTTTAAGGTGGTGTACCCTGTGGATGATCATCACTTT
AAGGTGATCCTGCACTATGGCACACTGGTAATCGACGGGGTTACGCCGAACATGATCGACTATTTCGGAC
GGCCGTATGAAGGCATCGCCGTGTTCGACGGCAAAAAGATCACTGTAACAGGGACCCTGTGGAACGGCAA
CAAAATTATCGACGAGCGCCTGATCAACCCCGACGGCTCCCTGCTGTTCCGAGTAACCATCAACGGAGTG
ACCGGCTGGCGGCTGTGCGAACGCATTCTGGCGGGTGGCACCGGTGGCTCTGGCGGTACCGGTGGCTCTA
TGGTCTTCACACTCGAAGATTTCGTTGGGGACTGGCGACAGACAGCCGGCTACAACCTGGACCAAGTCCT
TGAACAGGGAGGTGTGTCCAGTTTGTTTCAGAATCTCGGGGTGTCCGTAACTCCGATCCAAAGGATTGTC
CTGAGCGGTGAAAATGGGCTGAAGATCGACATCCATGTCATCATCCCGTATGAAGTGAGCAAGGGCGAGG
AGCTGTTCACCGGGGTGGTGCCCATCCTGGTCGAGCTGGACGGCGACGTAAACGGCCACAAGTTCAGCGT
ATCCGGCGAGGGCGAGGGCGATGCCACCTACGGCAAGCTGACCCTGAAGTTCATCTGCACCACCGGCAAG
CTGCCCGTGCCCTGGCCCACCCTCGTGACCACCCTGACCTACGGCGTGCAGTGCTTCAGCCGCTACCCCG
ACCACATGAAGCAGCACGACTTCTTCAAGTCCGCCATGCCCGAAGGCTACGTCCAGGAGCGCACCATCTT
CTTCAAGGACGACGGCAACTACAAGACCCGCGCCGAGGTGAAGTTCGAGGGCGACACCCTGGTGAACCGC
ATCGAGCTGAAGGGCATCGACTTCAAGGAGGACGGCAACATCCTGGGGCACAAGCTGGAGTACAACTACA
ACAGCCACAACGTCTATATCATGGCCGACAAGCAGAAGAACGGCATCAAGGTGAACTTCAAGATCCGCCA
CAACATCGAGGACGGCAGCGTGCAGCTCGCCGACCACTACCAGCAGAACACCCCCATCGGCGACGGCCCC
GTGCTGCTGCCCGACAACCACTACCTGAGCACCCAGTCCAAACTGAGCAAAGACCCCAACGAGAAGCGCG
ATCACATGGTCCTGCTGGAGTTCGTGCGCGCCGCCGGGATCACTGGTGGCACCATGACACTGGAAGAAGC
TCGTAAACGTGTAAACGAACTTCGTGATCTGATCCGTTATCACAATTACCGGTACTACGTGTTGGCCGAC
CCCGAGATTAGCGATGCAGAGTACGATCGTCTGCTGCGCGAACTGAAGGAGTTGGAGGAACGTTTTCCTG
AGCTCAAATCGCCGGATTCACCGACATTACAAGTGGGCGCACGGCCGCTGGAAGCCACGTTCCGTCCCGT
GCGCCATCCGACACGCATGTACAGTCTGGATAACGCATTCAACTTGGATGAACTGAAAGCCTTTGAGGAA
CGTATCGAACGCGCGCTCGGGCGCAAAGGTCCGTTCGCCTATACAGTTGAACATCTAGTGGATGGCCTGA
GCGTCAACTTATATTACGAAGAAGGAGTGTTGGTTTACGGCGCAACGCGTGGCGACGGTGAAGTGGGTGA
GGAAGTTACTCAAAATTTACTCACCATCCCGACTATTCCACGCCGTCTGAAAGGTGTCCCGGAACGCCTC
GAGGTGCGTGGCGAAGTGTACATGCCGATTGAGGCGTTTCTGCGCCTGAATGAAGAACTGGAGGAACGTG
GCGAGCGCATTTTTAAAAATCCGCGTAACGCTGCAGCAGGCAGCTTGCGCCAGAAAGATCCGCGCATTAC
GGCTAAGCGTGGTTTGCGCGCAACCTTCTGGGCGTTAGGTCTGGGTCTCGAAGAGGTGGAGCGTGAAGGA
GTAGCGACTCAATTTGCGTTGCTGCATTGGCTCAAAGAGAAAGGGTTCCCGGTCGAACACGGATATGCAC
GTGCCGTTGGGGCGGAAGGCGTGGAGGCGGTTTATCAGGACTGGCTGAAAAAACGCCGTGCGCTGCCGTT
TGAGGCGAATGGAGTTGCGGTCAAACTGGATGAACTTGCCCTGTGGCGTGAACTGGGATACACCGCGCGT
GCACCGCGTTTTGCCATTGCGTACAAGTTCCCTTCTGGCGGTATCGGTACTGGCTTTCCATTCGACCCCC
ATTATGTGGAAGTCCTGGGCGAGCGCATGCACTACGTCGATGTTGGTCCGCGCGATGGCACCCCTGTGCT
GTTCCTGCACGGTAACCCGACCTCCTCCTACGTGTGGCGCAACATCATCCCGCATGTTGCACCGACCCAT
CGCTGCATTGCTCCAGACCTGATCGGTATGGGCAAATCCGACAAACCAGACCTGGGTTATTTCTTCGACG
ACCACGTCCGCTTCATGGATGCCTTCATCGAAGCCCTGGGTCTGGAAGAGGTCGTCCTGGTCATTCACGA
CTGGGGCTCCGCTCTGGGTTTCCACTGGGCCAAGCGCAATCCAGAGCGCGTCAAAGGTATTGCATTTATG
GAGTTCATCCGCCCTATCCCGACCTGGGACGAATGGCCAGAATTTGCCCGCGAGACCTTCCAGGCCTTCC
GCACCACCGACGTCGGCCGCAAGCTGATCATCGATCAGAACGTTTTTATCGAGGGTACGCTGCCGATGGG
TGTCGTCCGCCCGCTGACTGAAGTCGAGATGGACCATTACCGCGAGCCGTTCCTGAATCCTGTTGACCGC
GAGCCACTGTGGCGCTTCCCAAACGAGCTGCCAATCGCCGGTGAGCCAGCGAACATCGTCGCGCTGGTCG
AAGAATACATGGACTGGCTGCACCAGTCCCCTGTCCCGAAGCTGCTGTTCTGGGGCACCCCAGGCGTTCT
GATCCCACCGGCCGAAGCCGCTCGCCTGGCCAAAAGCCTGCCTAACTGCAAGGCTGTGGACATCGGCCCG
GGTGAAAATCTGCTGCAAGAAGACAACCCGGACCTGATCGGCAGCGAGATCGCGCGCTGGCTGTCTACTC
TGGAGATTTCCGGTAAGTCCGGACTCAGATCTCGAGCTGATCCAAAAAAGAAGAGAAAGGTAGATCCAAA
AAAGAAGAGAAAGGTAGATCCAAAAAAGAAGAGAAAGGTAGGATCCACCGGATCTAGATAGTAACCGCTC
GAGTCTAGAGGGCCCGTTTAAACCCGCTGATCAGCCTCGACTGTGCCTTCTAGTTGCCAGCCATCTGTTG
TTTGCCCCTCCCCCGTGCCTTCCTTGACCCTGGAAGGTGCCACTCCCACTGTCCTTTCCTAATAAAATGA
GGAAATTGCATCGCATTGTCTGAGTAGGTGTCATTCTATTCTGGGGGGTGGGGTGGGGCAGGACAGCAAG
GGGGAGGATTGGGAAGACAATAGCAGGCATGCTGGGGATGCGGTGGGCTCTATGGCTTCTGAGGCGGAAA
GAACCAGCTGGGGCTCTAGGGGGTATCCCC
[124 nt withheld, positions 4581-4704]
C
[91 nt withheld, positions 4706-4796]
AGGGTGATGGTTCACGTACCTAGAAGTTCCTATTCCGAAGTTCCTATTCTCTAGAAAGTATAGGAACTTC
CTTGGCCAAAAAGCCTGAACTCACCGCGACGTCTGTCGAGAAGTTTCTGATCGAAAAGTTCGACAGCGTC
TCCGACCTGATGCAGCTCTCGGAGGGCGAAGAATCTCGTGCTTTCAGCTTCGATGTAGGAGGGCGTGGAT
ATGTCCTGCGGGTAAATAGCTGCGCCGATGGTTTCTACAAAGATCGTTATGTTTATCGGCACTTTGCATC
GGCCGCGCTCCCGATTCCGGAAGTGCTTGACATTGGGGAATTCAGCGAGAGCCTGACCTATTGCATCTCC
CGCCGTGCACAGGGTGTCACGTTGCAAGACCTGCCTGAAACCGAACTGCCCGCTGTTCTGCAGCCGGTCG
CGGAGGCCATGGATGCGATCGCTGCGGCCGATCTTAGCCAGACGAGCGGGTTCGGCCCATTCGGACCGCA
AGGAATCGGTCAATACACTACATGGCGTGATTTCATATGCGCGATTGCTGATCCCCATGTGTATCACTGG
CAAACTGTGATGGACGACACCGTCAGTGCGTCCGTCGCGCAGGCTCTCGATGAGCTGATGCTTTGGGCCG
AGGACTGCCCCGAAGTCCGGCACCTCGTGCACGCGGATTTCGGCTCCAACAATGTCCTGACGGACAATGG
CCGCATAACAGCGGTCATTGACTGGAGCGAGGCGATGTTCGGGGATTCCCAATACGAGGTCGCCAACATC
TTCTTCTGGAGGCCGTGGTTGGCTTGTATGGAGCAGCAGACGCGCTACTTCGAGCGGAGGCATCCGGAGC
TTGCAGGATCGCCGCGGCTCCGGGCGTATATGCTCCGCATTGGTCTTGACCAACTCTATCAGAGCTTGGT
TGACGGCAATTTCGATGATGCAGCTTGGGCGCAGGGTCGATGCGACGCAATCGTCCGATCCGGAGCCGGG
ACTGTCGGGCGTACACAAATCGCCCGCAGAAGCGCGGCCGTCTGGACCGATGGCTGTGTAGAAGTACTCG
CCGATAGTGGAAACCGACGCCCCAGCACTCGTCCGAGGGCAAAGGAATAGCACGTACTACGAGATTTCGA
TTCCACCGCCGCCTTCTATGAAAGGTTGGGCTTCGGAATCGTTTTCCGGGACGCCGGCTGGATGATCCTC
CAGCGCGGGGATCTCATGCTGGAGTTCTTCGCCCACCCCAACTTGTTTATTGCAGCTTATAATGGTTACA
AATAAAGCAATAGCATCACAAATTTCACAAATAAAGCATTTTTTTCACTGCATTCTAGTTGTGGTTTGTC
CAAACTCATCAATGTATCTTATCATGTCTGTATACCGTCGACCTCTAGCTAGAGCTTGGCGTAATCATGG
TCATAGCTGTTTCCTGTGTGAAATTGTTATCCGCTCACAATTCCACACAACATACGAGCCGGAAGCATAA
AGTGTAAAGCCTGGGGTGCCTAATGAGTGAGCTAACTCACATTAATTGCGTTGCGCTCACTGCCCGCTTT
CCAGTCGGGAAACCTGTCGTGCCAGCTGCATTAATGAATCGGCCAACGCGCGGGGAGAGGCGGTTTGCGT
ATTGGGCGCTCTTCCGCTTCCTCGCTCACTGACTCGCTGCGCTCGGTCGTTCGGCTGCGGCGAGCGGTAT
CAGCTCACTCAAAGGCGGTAATACGGTTATCCACAGAATCAGGGGATAACGCAGGAAAGAACATGTGAGC
AAAAGGCCAGCAAAAGGCCAGGAACCGTAAAAAGGCCGCGTTGCTGGCGTTTTTCCATAGGCTCCGCCCC
CCTGACGAGCATCACAAAAATCGACGCTCAAGTCAGAGGTGGCGAAACCCGACAGGACTATAAAGATACC
AGGCGTTTCCCCCTGGAAGCTCCCTCGTGCGCTCTCCTGTTCCGACCCTGCCGCTTACCGGATACCTGTC
CGCCTTTCTCCCTTCGGGAAGCGTGGCGCTTTCTCATAGCTCACGCTGTAGGTATCTCAGTTCGGTGTAG
GTCGTTCGCTCCAAGCTGGGCTGTGTGCACGAACCCCCCGTTCAGCCCGACCGCTGCGCCTTATCCGGTA
ACTATCGTCTTGAGTCCAACCCGGTAAGACACGACTTATCGCCACTGGCAGCAGCCACTGGTAACAGGAT
TAGCAGAGCGAGGTATGTAGGCGGTGCTACAGAGTTCTTGAAGTGGTGGCCTAACTACGGCTACACTAGA
AGAACAGTATTTGGTATCTGCGCTCTGCTGAAGCCAGTTACCTTCGGAAAAAGAGTTGGTAGCTCTTGAT
CCGGCAAACAAACCACCGCTGGTAGCGGTGGTTTTTTTGTTTGCAAGCAGCAGATTACGCGCAGAAAAAA
AGGATCTCAAGAAGATCCTTTGATCTTTTCTACGGGGTCTGACGCTCAGTGGAACGAAAACTCACGTTAA
GGGATTTTGGTCATGAGATTATCAAAAAGGATCTTCACCTAGATCCTTTTAAATTAAAAATGAAGTTTTA
AATCAATCTAAAGTATATATGAGTAAACTTGGTCTGACAGTTACCAATGCTTAATCAGTGAGGCACCTAT
CTCAGCGATCTGTCTATTTCGTTCATCCATAGTTGCCTGACTCCCCGTCGTGTAGATAACTACGATACGG
GAGGGCTTACCATCTGGCCCCAGTGCTGCAATGATACCGCGAGACCCACGCTCACCGGCTCCAGATTTAT
CAGCAATAAACCAGCCAGCCGGAAGGGCCGAGCGCAGAAGTGGTCCTGCAACTTTATCCGCCTCCATCCA
GTCTATTAATTGTTGCCGGGAAGCTAGAGTAAGTAGTTCGCCAGTTAATAGTTTGCGCAACGTTGTTGCC
ATTGCTACAGGCATCGTGGTGTCACGCTCGTCGTTTGGTATGGCTTCATTCAGCTCCGGTTCCCAACGAT
CAAGGCGAGTTACATGATCCCCCATGTTGTGCAAAAAAGCGGTTAGCTCCTTCGGTCCTCCGATCGTTGT
CAGAAGTAAGTTGGCCGCAGTGTTATCACTCATGGTTATGGCAGCACTGCATAATTCTCTTACTGTCATG
CCATCCGTAAGATGCTTTTCTGTGACTGGTGAGTACTCAACCAAGTCATTCTGAGAATAGTGTATGCGGC
GACCGAGTTGCTCTTGCCCGGCGTCAATACGGGATAATACCGCGCCACATAGCAGAACTTTAAAAGTGCT
CATCATTGGAAAACGTTCTTCGGGGCGAAAACTCTCAAGGATCTTACCGCTGTTGAGATCCAGTTCGATG
TAACCCACTCGTGCACCCAACTGATCTTCAGCATCTTTTACTTTCACCAGCGTTTCTGGGTGAGCAAAAA
CAGGAAGGCAAAATGCCGCAAAAAAGGGAATAAGGGCGACACGGAAATGTTGAATACTCATACTCTTCCT
TTTTCAATATTATTGAAGCATTTATCAGGGTTATTGTCTCATGAGCGGATACATATTTGAATGTATTTAG
AAAAATAAACAAATAGGGGTTCCGCGCACATTTCCCCGAAAAGTGCCACCTGACGTC
Features (pLannotate 1.2.2; 29 found; start..end, strand, type, name):
     28..80      -  misc_feature   bom (fragment): basis of mobility region from pBR322
    235..614     +  enhancer       CMV enhancer: human cytomegalovirus immediate early enhancer
    615..818     +  promoter       CMV promoter: human cytomegalovirus (CMV) immediate early promoter
    820..839     +  promoter       PLtetO-1 promoter (fragment): modified phage lambda PL promoter with tet operator sites (Lutz and Bujard, 1997)
    841..860     +  promoter       PLtetO-1 promoter (fragment): modified phage lambda PL promoter with tet operator sites (Lutz and Bujard, 1997)
    868..901     +  promoter       TRE3GV promoter (fragment): 3rd-generation Tet-responsive promoter that can be activated by binding of Tet-On® 3G, optimized for retroviral and lentiviral vectors
   1046..1363    +  CDS            Nluc (fragment): NanoLuc® luciferase human codon-optimized
   1400..1595    +  CDS            Nluc (fragment): NanoLuc® luciferase human codon-optimized
   1598..2308    +  CDS            P4-1: P4-1 is a basic (constitutively fluorescent) green fluorescent protein published in 1996, derived from Aequorea victoria.
   2294..3256    +  CDS            ligA (fragment): DNLJ_THET8 - Also known as lig, ligT. Experimental evidence at protein level: Swiss-Prot protein existence level 1. DNA ligase that catalyzes the formation of phosphodiester linkages between 5'-phosphoryl and 3'-hydroxyl groups in double- stranded DNA using NAD as a coenzyme and as the energy source for the reaction. It is essential for DNA replication and repair of damaged DNA. From Thermus thermophilus (strain ATCC 27634 / DSM 579 / HB8).
   3263..4143    +  CDS            HaloTag® (fragment): modified bacterial dehalogenase that forms covalent bonds with chloroalkane derivatives
   4148..4168    +  misc_feature   MCS (fragment): multiple cloning site
   4172..4192    +  CDS            SV40 NLS: nuclear localization signal of SV40 (simian virus 40) large T antigen
   4196..4216    +  CDS            SV40 NLS: nuclear localization signal of SV40 (simian virus 40) large T antigen
   4220..4240    +  CDS            SV40 NLS: nuclear localization signal of SV40 (simian virus 40) large T antigen
   4311..4535    +  polyA_signal   bGH poly(A) signal: bovine growth hormone polyadenylation signal
   4539..4560    +  promoter       SV40 promoter (fragment): SV40 enhancer and early promoter
   4581..4814    +  rep_origin     f1 ori (fragment) (sequence partly withheld): f1 bacteriophage origin of replication; arrow indicates direction of (+) strand synthesis
   4819..4866    +  protein_bind   FRT: FLP-mediated recombination occurs in the 8-bp core sequence TCTAGAAA (Turan and Bode, 2011). FLP recombinase from the Saccharomyces cerevisiae 2μ plasmid
   4874..5896    +  CDS            HygR: aminoglycoside phosphotransferase from E. coli; aph(4)-Ia; confers resistance to hygromycin
   5906..6031    +  CDS            ble (fragment): BLE_KLEPN - Experimental evidence at protein level: Swiss-Prot protein existence level 1. Binding protein with a strong affinity to the bleomycin family of antibiotics. Binds to CL990; an antimitotic-antibiotic compound. From Klebsiella pneumoniae.
   6026..6147    +  polyA_signal   SV40 poly(A) signal: SV40 polyadenylation signal
   6220..6236    -  protein_bind   lac operator: The lac repressor binds to the lac operator to inhibit transcription in E. coli. This inhibition can be relieved by adding lactose or isopropyl-β-D-thiogalactopyranoside (IPTG). lac repressor encoded by lacI
   6244..6274    -  promoter       lac promoter: promoter for the E. coli lac operon
   6289..6310    -  protein_bind   CAP binding site: CAP binding activates transcription in the presence of cAMP. E. coli catabolite activator protein
   6323..6415    -  CDS            lacI (fragment): lac repressor; lacI; The lac repressor binds to the lac operator to inhibit transcription in E. coli. This inhibition can be relieved by adding lactose or isopropyl-β-D-thiogalactopyranoside (IPTG).
   6598..7186    -  rep_origin     ori: high-copy-number ColE1/pMB1/pBR322/pUC origin of replication
   7357..8217    -  CDS            AmpR: β-lactamase; bla; confers resistance to ampicillin, carbenicillin, and related antibiotics
   8218..8322    -  promoter       AmpR promoter: bla
