[The description below was written by a language model from this plasmid's Addgene catalogue record and pLannotate feature annotations shown in this document.]
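Description:
pCDNA5/FRT/TO-ChemoL-NAD-NLS3x is a mammalian expression plasmid of about 8.4 kb built on the pcDNA5/FRT/TO backbone. It is propagated in E. coli through a high-copy ColE1/pUC-type origin with ampicillin selection (AmpR under its own bla promoter). The backbone also carries an FRT site placed directly upstream of a hygromycin resistance coding sequence followed by an SV40 poly(A) signal. No complete promoter is annotated ahead of HygR. This fits the usual design of this backbone, in which FLP-mediated integration into a genomic FRT landing site activates hygromycin resistance and so allows selection of isogenic stable lines. A partial f1 ori and lac promoter/operator remnants are also annotated.

The payload is a synthetic insert of about 3.2 kb encoding the ChemoL-NAD biosensor, driven by the CMV enhancer/promoter and terminated by the bGH poly(A) signal. Short tet operator-like fragments are annotated just downstream of the promoter, corresponding to the "TO" element, which makes expression tetracycline-regulatable in cells that express the Tet repressor and constitutive elsewhere. The open reading frame is annotated as two NanoLuc fragments, which may reflect a split or rearranged luciferase, although the record does not say. These are followed by a GFP-family protein (recorded as EGFP with A206K and T225R), a portion of the NAD-dependent DNA ligase LigA from Thermus thermophilus that presumably acts as the NAD-sensing domain, and HaloTag7 carrying L271E. Three tandem SV40 nuclear localization signals at the C-terminus direct the sensor to the nucleus.

The construct is intended for CMV-driven overexpression of this NAD sensor in the nucleus of mammalian cell lines. It comes from work on multicolor biosensors with large dynamic ranges, and the luciferase component suggests a luminescent readout.
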