Addgene plasmid #193828: pCDNA5/FRT/TO-ChemoL-NAD-NLS3x
Purpose: CMV overexpression of ChemoL-NAD in the nucleus of mammalian cell lines
Depositing lab: Julien Hiblot. Depositing organization: Max Planck Institute for Medical Research. Publication: A general method for the development of multicolor biosensors with large dynamic ranges. Hellweg L, Edenhofer A, Barck L, Huppertz MC, Frei MS, Tarnawski M, Bergner A, Koch B, Johnsson K, Hiblot J. Nat Chem Biol. 2023 Jun 8. doi: 10.1038/s41589-023-01350-1. PubMed 37291200.
Backbone
  Vector backbone: pcDNA5/FRT/TO
  Backbone size w/o insert (bp): 5000
  Vector type: Mammalian Expression
  Selectable markers: Hygromycin
Growth in bacteria
  Bacterial resistance: Ampicillin, 100 μg/mL
  Growth temperature: 37°C
  Growth strain: DH5alpha
  Copy number: High Copy
Gene/Insert
  Gene/Insert name: ChemoL-NAD-NLS3x
  Species: Synthetic
  Insert size (bp): 3200
  Mutation: EGFP:A206K, T225R; HT7: L271E
  Promoter: CMV
  Cloning method: Gibson Cloning
Terms and licenses: Academic/Nonprofit Terms; Industry Terms: Not Available to Industry
How to cite: pCDNA5/FRT/TO-ChemoL-NAD-NLS3x was a gift from Julien Hiblot (Addgene plasmid # 193828 ; http://n2t.net/addgene:193828 ; RRID:Addgene_193828)
